>Addgene plasmid #140221 | pSLQ8518 PB-PGK-N term (1-406) dLbCpf1-EE12RR345L-pA | addgene full sequence | sequence record 291991 | Addgene NGS Result
GGGTAGGGGAGGCGCTTTTCCCAAGGCAGTCTGGAGCATGCGCTTTAGCAGCCCCGCTGGGCACTTGGCG
CTACACAAGTGGCCTCTGGCCTCGCACACATTCCACATCCACCGGTAGGCGCCAACCGGCTCCGTTCTTT
GGTGGCCCCTTCGCGCCACCTTCTACTCCTCCCCTAGTCAGGAAGTTCCCCCCCGCCCCGCAGCTCGCGT
CGTGCAGGACGTGACAAATGGAAGTAGCACGTCTCACTAGTCTCGTGCAGATGGACAGCACCGCTGAGCA
ATGGAAGCGGGTAGGCCTTTGGGGCAGCGGCCAATAGCAGCTTTGCTCCTTCGCTTTCTGGGCTCAGAGG
CTGGGAAGGGGTGGGTCCGGGGGCGGGCTCAGGGGCGGGCTCAGGGGCGGGGCGGGCGCCCGAAGGTCCT
CCGGAGGCCCGGCATTCTGCACGCTTCAAAAGCGCACGTCTGCCGCGCTGTTCTCCTCTTCCTCATCTCC
GGGCCTTTCGAGAATTCGGTACCATGAGCAAGCTGGAGAAGTTTACAAACTGCTACTCCCTGTCTAAGAC
CCTGAGGTTCAAGGCCATCCCTGTGGGCAAGACCCAGGAGAACATCGACAATAAGCGGCTGCTGGTGGAG
GACGAGAAGAGAGCCGAGGATTATAAGGGCGTGAAGAAGCTGCTGGATCGCTACTATCTGTCTTTTATCA
ACGACGTGCTGCACAGCATCAAGCTGAAGAATCTGAACAATTACATCAGCCTGTTCCGGAAGAAAACCAG
AACCGAGAAGGAGAATAAGGAGCTGGAGAACCTGGAGATCAATCTGCGGAAGGAGATCGCCAAGGCCTTC
AAGGGCAACGAGGGCTACAAGTCCCTGTTTAAGAAGGATATCATCGAGACAATCCTGCCAGAGTTCCTGG
ACGATAAGGACGAGATCGCCCTGGTGAACAGCTTCAATGGCTTTACCACAGCCTTCACCGGCTTCTTTGA
TAACAGAGAGAATATGTTTTCCGAGGAGGCCAAGAGCACATCCATCGCCTTCAGGTGTATCAACGAGAAT
CTGACCCGCTACATCTCTAATATGGACATCTTCGAGAAGGTGGACGCCATCTTTGATAAGCACGAGGTGC
AGGAGATCAAGGAGAAGATCCTGAACAGCGACTATGATGTGGAGGATTTCTTTGAGGGCGAGTTCTTTAA
CTTTGTGCTGACACAGGAGGGCATCGACGTGTATAACGCCATCATCGGCGGCTTCGTGACCGAGAGCGGC
GAGAAGATCAAGGGCCTGAACGAGTACATCAACCTGTATAATCAGAAAACCAAGCAGAAGCTGCCTAAGT
TTAAGCCACTGTATAAGCAGGTGCTGAGCGATCGGGAGTCTCTGAGCTTCTACGGCGAGGGCTATACATC
CGATGAGGAGGTGCTGGAGGTGTTTAGAAACACCCTGAACAAGAACAGCGAGATCTTCAGCTCCATCAAG
AAGCTGGAGAAGCTGTTCAAGAATTTTGACGAGTACTCTAGCGCCGGCATCTTTGTGAAGAACGGCCCCG
CCATCAGCACAATCTCCAAGGATATCTTCGGCGAGTGGAACGTGATCCGGGACAAGTGGAATGCCGAGTA
TGACGATATCCACCTGAAGAAGAAGGCCGTGGTGACCGAGAAGTACGAGGACGATCGGAGAAAGTCCTTC
AAGAAGATCGGCTCCTTTTCTCTGGAGCAGCTGCAGGAGTACGCCGACGCCAAGCTTGGAGGAGGTGGTG
GAGGTGGAGGTGGAGGTACTAGTCTGGAGATCGAGGCCGCCTTCCTGGAGCGCGAGAACACCGCCCTGGA
GACCCGCGTGGCCGAGCTGCGCCAGCGCGTGCAGCGCCTGCGCAACCGCGTGAGCCAGAACCGCACCCGC
TACGGCCCCCTGGGCGGCGGCAAGTAACTCGAGAGAGGGCCCTATTCTATAGTGTCACCTAAATGCTAGA
GCTCGCTGATCAGCCTCGACTGTGCCTTCTAGTTGCCAGCCATCTGTTGTTTGCCCCTCCCCCGTGCCTT
CCTTGACCCTGGAAGGTGCCACTCCCACTGTCCTTTCCTAATAAAATGAGGAAATTGCATCGCATTGTCT
GAGTAGGTGTCATTCTATTCTGGGGGGTGGGGTGGGGCAGGACAGCAAGGGGGAGGATTGGGAAGACAAT
AGCAGGCATGCTGGGGATGCGGTGGGCTCTATGGCTTCTGAGGTCGAGGCGGCCGCTGATCACAATTGTC
TAGTTAAAAGTTTTGTTACTTTATAGAAGAAATTTTGAGTTTTTGTTTTTTTTTAATAAATAAATAAACA
TAAATAAATTGTTTGTTGAATTTATTATTAGTATGTAAGTGTAAATATAATAAAACTTAATATCTATTCA
AATTAATAAATAAACCTCGATATACAGACCGATAAAACACATGCGTCAATTTTACGCATGATTATCTTTA
ACGTACGTCACAATATGATTATCTTTCTAGGGTTAATCTAGTATACGCGTATGCGGCCGCTTAATTAATC
CAGCTTTTGTTCCCTTTAGTGAGGGTTAATTGCGCGCTTGGCGTAATCATGGTCATAGCTGTTTCCTGTG
TGAAATTGTTATCCGCTCACAATTCCACACAACATACGAGCCGGAAGCATAAAGTGTAAAGCCTGGGGTG
CCTAATGAGTGAGCTAACTCACATTAATTGCGTTGCGCTCACTGCCCGCTTTCCAGTCGGGAAACCTGTC
GTGCCAGCTGCATTAATGAATCGGCCAACGCGCGGGGAGAGGCGGTTTGCGTATTGGGCGCTCTTCCGCT
TCCTCGCTCACTGACTCGCTGCGCTCGGTCGTTCGGCTGCGGCGAGCGGTATCAGCTCACTCAAAGGCGG
TAATACGGTTATCCACAGAATCAGGGGATAACGCAGGAAAGAACATGTGAGCAAAAGGCCAGCAAAAGGC
CAGGAACCGTAAAAAGGCCGCGTTGCTGGCGTTTTTCCATAGGCTCCGCCCCCCTGACGAGCATCACAAA
AATCGACGCTCAAGTCAGAGGTGGCGAAACCCGACAGGACTATAAAGATACCAGGCGTTTCCCCCTGGAA
GCTCCCTCGTGCGCTCTCCTGTTCCGACCCTGCCGCTTACCGGATACCTGTCCGCCTTTCTCCCTTCGGG
AAGCGTGGCGCTTTCTCATAGCTCACGCTGTAGGTATCTCAGTTCGGTGTAGGTCGTTCGCTCCAAGCTG
GGCTGTGTGCACGAACCCCCCGTTCAGCCCGACCGCTGCGCCTTATCCGGTAACTATCGTCTTGAGTCCA
ACCCGGTAAGACACGACTTATCGCCACTGGCAGCAGCCACTGGTAACAGGATTAGCAGAGCGAGGTATGT
AGGCGGTGCTACAGAGTTCTTGAAGTGGTGGCCTAACTACGGCTACACTAGAAGAACAGTATTTGGTATC
TGCGCTCTGCTGAAGCCAGTTACCTTCGGAAAAAGAGTTGGTAGCTCTTGATCCGGCAAACAAACCACCG
CTGGTAGCGGTGGTTTTTTTGTTTGCAAGCAGCAGATTACGCGCAGAAAAAAAGGATCTCAAGAAGATCC
TTTGATCTTTTCTACGGGGTCTGACGCTCAGTGGAACGAAAACTCACGTTAAGGGATTTTGGTCATGAGA
TTATCAAAAAGGATCTTCACCTAGATCCTTTTAAATTAAAAATGAAGTTTTAAATCAATCTAAAGTATAT
ATGAGTAAACTTGGTCTGACAGTTACCAATGCTTAATCAGTGAGGCACCTATCTCAGCGATCTGTCTATT
TCGTTCATCCATAGTTGCCTGACTCCCCGTCGTGTAGATAACTACGATACGGGAGGGCTTACCATCTGGC
CCCAGTGCTGCAATGATACCGCGAGACCCACGCTCACCGGCTCCAGATTTATCAGCAATAAACCAGCCAG
CCGGAAGGGCCGAGCGCAGAAGTGGTCCTGCAACTTTATCCGCCTCCATCCAGTCTATTAATTGTTGCCG
GGAAGCTAGAGTAAGTAGTTCGCCAGTTAATAGTTTGCGCAACGTTGTTGCCATTGCTACAGGCATCGTG
GTGTCACGCTCGTCGTTTGGTATGGCTTCATTCAGCTCCGGTTCCCAACGATCAAGGCGAGTTACATGAT
CCCCCATGTTGTGCAAAAAAGCGGTTAGCTCCTTCGGTCCTCCGATCGTTGTCAGAAGTAAGTTGGCCGC
AGTGTTATCACTCATGGTTATGGCAGCACTGCATAATTCTCTTACTGTCATGCCATCCGTAAGATGCTTT
TCTGTGACTGGTGAGTACTCAACCAAGTCATTCTGAGAATAGTGTATGCGGCGACCGAGTTGCTCTTGCC
CGGCGTCAATACGGGATAATACCGCGCCACATAGCAGAACTTTAAAAGTGCTCATCATTGGAAAACGTTC
TTCGGGGCGAAAACTCTCAAGGATCTTACCGCTGTTGAGATCCAGTTCGATGTAACCCACTCGTGCACCC
AACTGATCTTCAGCATCTTTTACTTTCACCAGCGTTTCTGGGTGAGCAAAAACAGGAAGGCAAAATGCCG
CAAAAAAGGGAATAAGGGCGACACGGAAATGTTGAATACTCATACTCTTCCTTTTTCAATATTATTGAAG
CATTTATCAGGGTTATTGTCTCATGAGCGGATACATATTTGAATGTATTTAGAAAAATAAACAAATAGGG
GTTCCGCGCACATTTCCCCGAAAAGTGCCACCTAAATTGTAAGCGTTAATATTTTGTTAAAATTCGCGTT
AAATTTTTGTTAAATCAGCTCATTTTTTAACCAATAGGCCGAAATCGGCAAAATCCCTTATAAATCAAAA
GAATAGACCGAGATAGGGT
[37 nt withheld, positions 4850-4886]
AAAGAACGTGGACTCCAACGTCAAAGG
[49 nt withheld, positions 4914-4962]
T
[91 nt withheld, positions 4964-5054]
G
[124 nt withheld, positions 5056-5179]
CCCATTCGCCATTCAGGCTGCGCAACTGTTGGGAAGGGCGATCGGTGCGGGCCTCTTCGCTATTACGCCA
GCTGGCGAAAGGGGGATGTGCTGCAAGGCGATTAAGTTGGGTAACGCCAGGGTTTTCCCAGTCACGACGT
TGTAAAACGACGGCCAGTGAGCGCGCGTAATACGACTCACTATAGGGCGAATTGGGGCGCGCCATTCTAG
ATTAACCCTAGAAAGATAGTCTGCGTAAAATTGACGCATGCATTCTTGAAATATTGCTCTCTCTTTCTAA
ATAGCGCGAATCCGTCGCTGTGCATTTAGGACATCTCAGTCGCCGCTTGGAGCTCCCGTGAGGCGTGCTT
GTCAATGCGGTAAGTGTCACTGATTTTGAACTATAACGACCGCGTGAGTCAAAATGACGCATGATTATCT
TTTACGTGACTTTTAAGATTTAACTCATACGATAATTATATTGTTATTTCATGTTCTACTTACGTGATAA
CTTATTATATATATATTTTCTTGTTATAGATATCAACTAGAATGCTAGCATGGGCCCAGATCTC
Features (pLannotate 1.2.2; 15 found; start..end, strand, type, name):
      1..500     +  promoter       PGK promoter: mouse phosphoglycerate kinase 1 promoter
    514..1731    +  CDS            LbCpf1 (fragment): CRISPR-associated protein from Lachnospiraceae bacterium ND2006 (Zetsche et al., 2015)
   1936..1954    -  promoter       SP6 promoter: promoter for bacteriophage SP6 RNA polymerase
   1980..2204    +  polyA_signal   bGH poly(A) signal: bovine growth hormone polyadenylation signal
   2533..2551    -  promoter       T3 promoter: promoter for bacteriophage T3 RNA polymerase
   2596..2612    -  protein_bind   lac operator: The lac repressor binds to the lac operator to inhibit transcription in E. coli. This inhibition can be relieved by adding lactose or isopropyl-β-D-thiogalactopyranoside (IPTG). lac repressor encoded by lacI
   2620..2650    -  promoter       lac promoter: promoter for the E. coli lac operon
   2665..2686    -  protein_bind   CAP binding site: CAP binding activates transcription in the presence of cAMP. E. coli catabolite activator protein
   2699..2791    -  CDS            lacI (fragment): lac repressor; lacI; The lac repressor binds to the lac operator to inhibit transcription in E. coli. This inhibition can be relieved by adding lactose or isopropyl-β-D-thiogalactopyranoside (IPTG).
   2974..3562    -  rep_origin     ori: high-copy-number ColE1/pMB1/pBR322/pUC origin of replication
   3733..4593    -  CDS            AmpR: β-lactamase; bla; confers resistance to ampicillin, carbenicillin, and related antibiotics
   4594..4698    -  promoter       AmpR promoter: bla
   4751..5179    -  rep_origin     f1 ori (sequence partly withheld): f1 bacteriophage origin of replication; arrow indicates direction of (+) strand synthesis
   5184..5339    -  CDS            lacZα (fragment): LacZα fragment of β-galactosidase; lacZ fragment
   5347..5365    +  promoter       T7 promoter: promoter for bacteriophage T7 RNA polymerase
