[The description below was written by a language model from this plasmid's Addgene catalogue record and pLannotate feature annotations shown in this document.]
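Description:
pSLQ8518 PB-PGK-N term (1-406) dLbCpf1-EE12RR345L-pA is a 5.7 kb mammalian expression plasmid that constitutively produces the N-terminal half of a split, nuclease-dead Cas12a (Cpf1) from Lachnospiraceae bacterium ND2006. The mouse phosphoglycerate kinase 1 (PGK) promoter drives a coding region annotated as an LbCpf1 fragment, corresponding to residues 1–406 according to the name. The roughly 200 nt between the end of this fragment and the downstream elements is unannotated and presumably carries the EE12RR345L leucine zipper named in the title. Transcripts are terminated by a bovine growth hormone polyadenylation signal. The zipper is a heterodimerising coiled-coil intended to pair with a complementary zipper on a separately expressed C-terminal half, so that a functional dCas12a is reconstituted only when both halves are present in the same cell.

The backbone is listed as "PB", which suggests a piggyBac transposon vector for genomic integration. However, the feature table does not annotate any piggyBac terminal repeats, and the record shows no mammalian selection marker or reporter. In bacteria the plasmid replicates from a high-copy ColE1/pUC-type origin and is selected with ampicillin through the β-lactamase gene. An f1 origin, remnants of lacZα and lac regulatory sequences, and T7, T3 and SP6 phage promoters are carried over from the cloning backbone. According to the associated publication title, the construct belongs to a split Cas12a system for sensing multiple inputs and integrating signals. In such a system, placing each half under different control allows dCas12a-based activity to serve as a logic-gated output in mammalian cells, and this PGK-driven version supplies the N-terminal half constitutively.
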