Addgene plasmid #140221: pSLQ8518 PB-PGK-N term (1-406) dLbCpf1-EE12RR345L-pA
Purpose: Constitutive PGK driven expression of N terminal dCpf1 (Cas12a) 406-split half with leucine zipper
Depositing lab: Stanley Qi. Depositing organization: Stanford University. Publication: Multiple Input Sensing and Signal Integration Using a Split Cas12a System. Kempton HR, Goudy LE, Love KS, Qi LS. Mol Cell. 2020 Jan 30. pii: S1097-2765(20)30037-X. doi: 10.1016/j.molcel.2020.01.016. PubMed 32027839.
Backbone
  Vector backbone: PB
  Vector type: Mammalian Expression
Growth in bacteria
  Bacterial resistance: Ampicillin, 100 μg/mL
  Growth temperature: 37°C
  Growth strain: NEB Stable
  Copy number: High Copy
Gene/Insert
  Gene/Insert name: dLbCpf1 (Cas12a) N terminal half (406) with zipper
  Promoter: PGK
  Cloning method: Gibson Cloning
  Sequencing primers: 5′ GGCATTCTGCACGCTTCAAAAGC; 3′ tagaaggcacagtcgagg
Terms and licenses: Academic/Nonprofit Terms; Industry Terms: Not Available to Industry
How to cite: pSLQ8518 PB-PGK-N term (1-406) dLbCpf1-EE12RR345L-pA was a gift from Stanley Qi (Addgene plasmid # 140221 ; http://n2t.net/addgene:140221 ; RRID:Addgene_140221)
